>Addgene plasmid #115195 | pLEX307_PDHA2S291D/S293D | addgene full sequence | sequence record 225474 | Addgene NGS Result
CTCGAGGCCTGCAGGTGCAAAGATGGATAAAGTTTTAAACAGAGAGGAATCTTTGCAGCTAATGGACCTT
CTAGGTCTTGAAAGGAGTGGGAATTGGCTCCGGTGCCCGTCAGTGGGCAGAGCGCACATCGCCCACAGTC
CCCGAGAAGTTGGGGGGAGGGGTCGGCAATTGAACCGGTGCCTAGAGAAGGTGGCGCGGGGTAAACTGGG
AAAGTGATGTCGTGTACTGGCTCCGCCTTTTTCCCGAGGGTGGGGGAGAACCGTATATAAGTGCAGTAGT
CGCCGTGAACGTTCTTTTTCGCAACGGGTTTGCCGCCAGAACACAGGTAAGTGCCGTGTGTGGTTCCCGC
GGGCCTGGCCTCTTTACGGGTTATGGCCCTTGCGTGCCTTGAATTACTTCCACCTGGCTGCAGTACGTGA
TTCTTGATCCCGAGCTTCGGGTTGGAAGTGGGTGGGAGAGTTCGAGGCCTTGCGCTTAAGGAGCCCCTTC
GCCTCGTGCTTGAGTTGAGGCCTGGCCTGGGCGCTGGGGCCGCCGCGTGCGAATCTGGTGGCACCTTCGC
GCCTGTCTCGCTGCTTTCGATAAGTCTCTAGCCATTTAAAATTTTTGATGACCTGCTGCGACGCTTTTTT
TCTGGCAAGATAGTCTTGTAAATGCGGGCCAAGATCTGCACACTGGTATTTCGGTTTTTGGGGCCGCGGG
CGGCGACGGGGCCCGTGCGTCCCAGCGCACATGTTCGGCGAGGCGGGGCCTGCGAGCGCGGCCACCGAGA
ATCGGACGGGGGTAGTCTCAAGCTGGCCGGCCTGCTCTGGTGCCTGGCCTCGCGCCGCCGTGTATCGCCC
CGCCCTGGGCGGCAAGGCTGGCCCGGTCGGCACCAGTTGCGTGAGCGGAAAGATGGCCGCTTCCCGGCCC
TGCTGCAGGGAGCTCAAAATGGAGGACGCGGCGCTCGGGAGAGCGGGCGGGTGAGTCACCCACACAAAGG
AAAAGGGCCTTTCCGTCCTCAGCCGTCGCTTCATGTGACTCCACGGAGTACCGGGCGCCGTCCAGGCACC
TCGATTAGTTCTCGAGCTTTTGGAGTACGTCGTCTTTAGGTTGGGGGGAGGGGTTTTATGCGATGGAGTT
TCCCCACACTGAGTGGGTGGAGACTGAAGTTAGGCCAGCTTGGCACTTGATGTAATTCTCCTTGGAATTT
GCCCTTTTTGAGTTTGGATCTTGGTTCATTCTCAAGCCTCAGACAGTGGTTCAAAGTTTTTTTCTTCCAT
TTCAGGTGTCGTGAGGCTAGCATGCTGGCCGCCTTCATCTCCCGCGTGTTGAGGCGAGTTGCCCAGAAAT
CAGCTCGCAGAGTGCTGGTGGCATCCCGTAACTCCTCAAATGACGCTACATTTGAAATTAAGAAATGTGA
TCTTTATCTGTTGGAAGAGGGTCCCCCTGTCACTACAGTGCTCACTAGGGCGGAGGGGCTTAAATACTAC
AGGATGATGCTGACTGTTCGCCGCATGGAATTGAAGGCAGATCAGCTGTACAAACAGAAATTCATTCGCG
GTTTCTGTCACCTGTGCGATGGTCAGGAAGCTTGTTGCGTGGGCCTTGAGGCCGGCATAAACCCCTCGGA
TCACGTCATTACATCCTATAGGGCTCATGGTGTGTGCTATACTCGGGGACTTTCTGTCCGATCCATTCTC
GCAGAGCTGACGGGAAGAAGAGGAGGTTGTGCTAAAGGAAAAGGAGGATCGATGCATATGTATACCAAGA
ACTTCTATGGGGGCAATGGCATCGTCGGTGCACAGGGCCCCCTGGGCGCTGGCATTGCTCTGGCCTGTAA
ATATAAAGGAAACGATGAGATCTGTTTGACTTTATATGGGGATGGCGCTGCGAATCAGGGGCAGATAGCC
GAAGCTTTCAATATGGCAGCTTTATGGAAATTACCTTGTGTTTTCATCTGTGAGAATAACCTATATGGAA
TGGGAACATCTACTGAGAGAGCAGCAGCCAGCCCTGATTACTACAAGAGGGGCAATTTTATCCCTGGGCT
AAAGGTCGATGGAATGGATGTTCTGTGTGTTCGTGAGGCAACAAAATTTGCAGCTAACTACTGTAGATCT
GGAAAGGGGCCCATACTGATGGAGCTGCAAACCTACCGTTATCATGGACACGACATGGACGATCCTGGAG
TCAGTTATCGTACACGAGAAGAAATTCAGGAAGTAAGAAGTAAGAGGGATCCTATAATAATTCTCCAAGA
TAGAATGGTAAACAGCAAGCTCGCCACTGTGGAAGAATTAAAGGAAATTGGGGCTGAGGTGAGGAAAGAA
ATTGATGATGCTGCCCAGTTTGCTACCACTGATCCTGAGCCACATTTGGAAGAATTAGGCCATCACATCT
ACAGCAGTGATTCATCTTTTGAAGTTCGTGGTGCAAATCCATGGATCAAGTTTAAGTCCGTCAGTTAAAC
TAGTACGCGTTAAGTCGACAATCAACCTCTGGATTACAAAATTTGTGAAAGATTGACTGGTATTCTTAAC
TATGTTGCTCCTTTTACGCTATGTGGATACGCTGCTTTAATGCCTTTGTATCATGCTATTGCTTCCCGTA
TGGCTTTCATTTTCTCCTCCTTGTATAAATCCTGGTTGCTGTCTCTTTATGAGGAGTTGTGGCCCGTTGT
CAGGCAACGTGGCGTGGTGTGCACTGTGTTTGCTGACGCAACCCCCACTGGTTGGGGCATTGCCACCACC
TGTCAGCTCCTTTCCGGGACTTTCGCTTTCCCCCTCCCTATTGCCACGGCGGAACTCATCGCCGCCTGCC
TTGCCCGCTGCTGGACAGGGGCTCGGCTGTTGGGCACTGACAATTCCGTGGTGTTGTCGGGGAAATCATC
GTCCTTTCCTTGGCTGCTCGCCTGTGTTGCCACCTGGATTCTGCGCGGGACGTCCTTCTGCTACGTCCCT
TCGGCCCTCAATCCAGCGGACCTTCCTTCCCGCGGCCTGCTGCCGGCTCTGCGGCCTCTTCCGCGTCTTC
GCCTTCGCCCTCAGACGAGTCGGATCTCCCTTTGGGCCGCCTCCCCGCGTCGACTTTAAGACCAATGACT
TACAAGGCAGCTGTAGATCTTAGCCACTTTTTAAAAGAAAAGGGGGGACTGGAAGGGCTAATTCACTCCC
AACGAAGACAAGATCTGCTTTTTGCTTGTACTGGGTCTCTCTGGTTAGACCAGATCTGAGCCTGGGAGCT
CTCTGGCTAACTAGGGAACCCACTGCTTAAGCCTCAATAAAGCTTGCCTTGAGTGCTTCAAGTAGTGTGT
GCCCGTCTGTTGTGTGACTCTGGTAACTAGAGATCCCTCAGACCCTTTTAGTCAGTGTGGAAAATCTCTA
GCAGTACGTATAGTAGTTCATGTCATCTTATTATTCAGTATTTATAACTTGCAAAGAAATGAATATCAGA
GAGTGAGAGGAACTTGTTTATTGCAGCTTATAATGGTTACAAATAAAGCAATAGCATCACAAATTTCACA
AATAAAGCATTTTTTTCACTGCATTCTAGTTGTGGTTTGTCCAAACTCATCAATGTATCTTATCATGTCT
GGCTCTAGCTATCCCGCCCCTAACTCCGCCCATCCCGCCCCTAACTCCGCCCAGTTCCGCCCATTCTCCG
CCCCATGGCTGACTAATTTTTTTTATTTATGCAGAGGCCGAGGCCGCCTCGGCCTCTGAGCTATTCCAGA
AGTAGTGAGGAGGCTTTTTTGGAGGCCTAGGGACGTACCCAATTCGCCCTATAGTGAGTCGTATTACGCG
CGCTCACTGGCCGTCGTTTTACAACGTCGTGACTGGGAAAACCCTGGCGTTACCCAACTTAATCGCCTTG
CAGCACATCCCCCTTTCGCCAGCTGGCGTAATAGCGAAGAGGCCCGCACCGATCGCCCTTCCCAACAGTT
GCGCAGCCTGAATGGCGAATGGG
[124 nt withheld, positions 3944-4067]
C
[91 nt withheld, positions 4069-4159]
A
[49 nt withheld, positions 4161-4209]
CCTTTGACGTTGGAGTCCACGTTCTTT
[37 nt withheld, positions 4237-4273]
ACCCTATCTCGGTCTATTCTTTTGATTTATAAGGGATTTTGCCGATTTCGGCCTATTGGTTAAAAAATGA
GCTGATTTAACAAAAATTTAACGCGAATTTTAACAAAATATTAACGCTTACAATTTAGGTGGCACTTTTC
GGGGAAATGTGCGCGGAACCCCTATTTGTTTATTTTTCTAAATACATTCAAATATGTATCCGCTCATGAG
ACAATAACCCTGATAAATGCTTCAATAATATTGAAAAAGGAAGAGTATGAGTATTCAACATTTCCGTGTC
GCCCTTATTCCCTTTTTTGCGGCATTTTGCCTTCCTGTTTTTGCTCACCCAGAAACGCTGGTGAAAGTAA
AAGATGCTGAAGATCAGTTGGGTGCACGAGTGGGTTACATCGAACTGGATCTCAACAGCGGTAAGATCCT
TGAGAGTTTTCGCCCCGAAGAACGTTTTCCAATGATGAGCACTTTTAAAGTTCTGCTATGTGGCGCGGTA
TTATCCCGTATTGACGCCGGGCAAGAGCAACTCGGTCGCCGCATACACTATTCTCAGAATGACTTGGTTG
AGTACTCACCAGTCACAGAAAAGCATCTTACGGATGGCATGACAGTAAGAGAATTATGCAGTGCTGCCAT
AACCATGAGTGATAACACTGCGGCCAACTTACTTCTGACAACGATCGGAGGACCGAAGGAGCTAACCGCT
TTTTTGCACAACATGGGGGATCATGTAACTCGCCTTGATCGTTGGGAACCGGAGCTGAATGAAGCCATAC
CAAACGACGAGCGTGACACCACGATGCCTGTAGCAATGGCAACAACGTTGCGCAAACTATTAACTGGCGA
ACTACTTACTCTAGCTTCCCGGCAACAATTAATAGACTGGATGGAGGCGGATAAAGTTGCAGGACCACTT
CTGCGCTCGGCCCTTCCGGCTGGCTGGTTTATTGCTGATAAATCTGGAGCCGGTGAGCGTGGGTCTCGCG
GTATCATTGCAGCACTGGGGCCAGATGGTAAGCCCTCCCGTATCGTAGTTATCTACACGACGGGGAGTCA
GGCAACTATGGATGAACGAAATAGACAGATCGCTGAGATAGGTGCCTCACTGATTAAGCATTGGTAACTG
TCAGACCAAGTTTACTCATATATACTTTAGATTGATTTAAAACTTCATTTTTAATTTAAAAGGATCTAGG
TGAAGATCCTTTTTGATAATCTCATGACCAAAATCCCTTAACGTGAGTTTTCGTTCCACTGAGCGTCAGA
CCCCGTAGAAAAGATCAAAGGATCTTCTTGAGATCCTTTTTTTCTGCGCGTAATCTGCTGCTTGCAAACA
AAAAAACCACCGCTACCAGCGGTGGTTTGTTTGCCGGATCAAGAGCTACCAACTCTTTTTCCGAAGGTAA
CTGGCTTCAGCAGAGCGCAGATACCAAATACTGTTCTTCTAGTGTAGCCGTAGTTAGGCCACCACTTCAA
GAACTCTGTAGCACCGCCTACATACCTCGCTCTGCTAATCCTGTTACCAGTGGCTGCTGCCAGTGGCGAT
AAGTCGTGTCTTACCGGGTTGGACTCAAGACGATAGTTACCGGATAAGGCGCAGCGGTCGGGCTGAACGG
GGGGTTCGTGCACACAGCCCAGCTTGGAGCGAACGACCTACACCGAACTGAGATACCTACAGCGTGAGCT
ATGAGAAAGCGCCACGCTTCCCGAAGGGAGAAAGGCGGACAGGTATCCGGTAAGCGGCAGGGTCGGAACA
GGAGAGCGCACGAGGGAGCTTCCAGGGGGAAACGCCTGGTATCTTTATAGTCCTGTCGGGTTTCGCCACC
TCTGACTTGAGCGTCGATTTTTGTGATGCTCGTCAGGGGGGCGGAGCCTATGGAAAAACGCCAGCAACGC
GGCCTTTTTACGGTTCCTGGCCTTTTGCTGGCCTTTTGCTCACATGTTCTTTCCTGCGTTATCCCCTGAT
TCTGTGGATAACCGTATTACCGCCTTTGAGTGAGCTGATACCGCTCGCCGCAGCCGAACGACCGAGCGCA
GCGAGTCAGTGAGCGAGGAAGCGGAAGAGCGCCCAATACGCAAACCGCCTCTCCCCGCGCGTTGGCCGAT
TCATTAATGCAGCTGGCACGACAGGTTTCCCGACTGGAAAGCGGGCAGTGAGCGCAACGCAATTAATGTG
AGTTAGCTCACTCATTAGGCACCCCAGGCTTTACACTTTATGCTTCCGGCTCGTATGTTGTGTGGAATTG
TGAGCGGATAACAATTTCACACAGGAAACAGCTATGACCATGATTACGCCAAGCGCGCAATTAACCCTCA
CTAAAGGGAACAAAAGCTGGAGCTGCAAGCTTAATGTAGTCTTATGCAATACTCTTGTAGTCTTGCAACA
TGGTAACGATGAGTTAGCAACATGCCTTACAAGGAGAGAAAAAGCACCGTGCATGCCGATTGGTGGAAGT
AAGGTGGTACGATCGTGCCTTATTAGGAAGGCAACAGACGGGTCTGACATGGATTGGACGAACCACTGAA
TTGCCGCATTGCAGAGATATTGTATTTAAGTGCCTAGCTCGATACATAAACGGGTCTCTCTGGTTAGACC
AGATCTGAGCCTGGGAGCTCTCTGGCTAACTAGGGAACCCACTGCTTAAGCCTCAATAAAGCTTGCCTTG
AGTGCTTCAAGTAGTGTGTGCCCGTCTGTTGTGTGACTCTGGTAACTAGAGATCCCTCAGACCCTTTTAG
TCAGTGTGGAAAATCTCTAGCAGTGGCGCCCGAACAGGGACTTGAAAGCGAAAGGGAAACCAGAGGAGCT
CTCTCGACGCAGGACTCGGCTTGCTGAAGCGCGCACGGCAAGAGGCGAGGGGCGGCGACTGGTGAGTACG
CCAAAAATTTTGACTAGCGGAGGCTAGAAGGAGAGAGATGGGTGCGAGAGCGTCAGTATTAAGCGGGGGA
GAATTAGATCGCGATGGGAAAAAATTCGGTTAAGGCCAGGGGGAAAGAAAAAATATAAATTAAAACATAT
AGTATGGGCAAGCAGGGAGCTAGAACGATTCGCAGTTAATCCTGGCCTGTTAGAAACATCAGAAGGCTGT
AGACAAATACTGGGACAGCTACAACCATCCCTTCAGACAGGATCAGAAGAACTTAGATCATTATATAATA
CAGTAGCAACCCTCTATTGTGTGCATCAAAGGATAGAGATAAAAGACACCAAGGAAGCTTTAGACAAGAT
AGAGGAAGAGCAAAACAAAAGTAAGACCACCGCACAGCAAGCGGCCGCTGATCTTCAGACCTGGAGGAGG
AGATATGAGGGACAATTGGAGAAGTGAATTATATAAATATAAAGTAGTAAAAATTGAACCATTAGGAGTA
GCACCCACCAAGGCAAAGAGAAGAGTGGTGCAGAGAGAAAAAAGAGCAGTGGGAATAGGAGCTTTGTTCC
TTGGGTTCTTGGGAGCAGCAGGAAGCACTATGGGCGCAGCGTCAATGACGCTGACGGTACAGGCCAGACA
ATTATTGTCTGGTATAGTGCAGCAGCAGAACAATTTGCTGAGGGCTATTGAGGCGCAACAGCATCTGTTG
CAACTCACAGTCTGGGGCATCAAGCAGCTCCAGGCAAGAATCCTGGCTGTGGAAAGATACCTAAAGGATC
AACAGCTCCTGGGGATTTGGGGTTGCTCTGGAAAACTCATTTGCACCACTGCTGTGCCTTGGAATGCTAG
TTGGAGTAATAAATCTCTGGAACAGATTTGGAATCACACGACCTGGATGGAGTGGGACAGAGAAATTAAC
AATTACACAAGCTTAATACACTCCTTAATTGAAGAATCGCAAAACCAGCAAGAAAAGAATGAACAAGAAT
TATTGGAATTAGATAAATGGGCAAGTTTGTGGAATTGGTTTAACATAACAAATTGGCTGTGGTATATAAA
ATTATTCATAATGATAGTAGGAGGCTTGGTAGGTTTAAGAATAGTTTTTGCTGTACTTTCTATAGTGAAT
AGAGTTAGGCAGGGATATTCACCATTATCGTTTCAGACCCACCTCCCAACCCCGAGGGGACCCATGCATT
GCATCTCAATTAGTCAGCAACCAGGTGTGGAAAGTCCCCAGGCTCCCCAGCAGGCAGAAGTATGCAAAGC
ATGCGTCTCAATTAGTCAGCAACCATAGTCCCGCCCCTAACTCCGCCCATCCCGCCCCTAACTCCGCCCA
GTTCCGCCCATTCTCCGCCCCATGGCTGACTAATTTTTTTTATTTATGCAGAGGCCGAGGCCGCCTCGGC
CTCTGAGCTATTCCAGAAGTAGTGAGGAGGCTTTTTTGGAGGCCTAGGCTTTTGCAAAAAGCTTTCTAGA
GGTACCACCGGAGCTTACCATGACCGAGTACAAGCCCACGGTGCGCCTCGCCACCCGCGACGACGTCCCC
AGGGCCGTACGCACCCTCGCCGCCGCGTTCGCCGACTACCCCGCCACGCGCCACACCGTCGATCCGGACC
GCCACATCGAGCGGGTCACCGAGCTGCAAGAACTCTTCCTCACGCGCGTCGGGCTCGACATCGGCAAGGT
GTGGGTCGCGGACGACGGCGCCGCCGTGGCGGTCTGGACCACGCCGGAGAGCGTCGAAGCGGGGGCGGTG
TTCGCCGAGATCGGCCCGCGCATGGCCGAGTTGAGCGGTTCCCGGCTGGCCGCGCAGCAACAGATGGAAG
GCCTCCTGGCGCCGCACCGGCCCAAGGAGCCCGCGTGGTTCCTGGCCACCGTCGGCGTCTCGCCCGACCA
CCAGGGCAAGGGTCTGGGCAGCGCCGTCGTGCTCCCCGGAGTGGAGGCGGCCGAGCGCGCCGGGGTGCCC
GCCTTCCTGGAGACCTCCGCGCCCCGCAACCTCCCCTTCTACGAGCGGCTCGGCTTCACCGTCACCGCCG
ACGTCGAGGTGCCCGAAGGACCGCGCACCTGGTGCATGACCCGCAAGCCCGGTGCCAGTTAACGAATTCT
AGATCTTGAGACAAATGGCAGTATTCATCCACAATTTTAAAAGAAAAGGGGGGATTGGGGGGTACAGTGC
AGGGGAAAGAATAGTAGACATAATAGCAACAGACATACAAACTAAAGAATTACAAAAACAAATTACAAAA
ATTCAAAATTTTCGGGTTTATTACAGGGACAGCAGAGATCCACTTTGGCGCCGG
Features (pLannotate 1.2.2; 30 found; start..end, strand, type, name):
     23..89      +  CDS            small t antigen (fragment): SV40 (simian virus 40) small t antigen
     96..1274    +  promoter       EF-1α promoter: strong constitutive promoter for human elongation factor EF-1α
   1282..2445    +  CDS            PDHA2: ODPAT_HUMAN - Also known as PDHAL. Experimental evidence at protein level: Swiss-Prot protein existence level 1. The pyruvate dehydrogenase complex catalyzes the overall conversion of pyruvate to acetyl-CoA and CO(2), and thereby links the glycolytic pathway to the tricarboxylic cycle. From Homo sapiens (Human).
   2470..3058    +  misc_feature   WPRE: woodchuck hepatitis virus posttranscriptional regulatory element
   3109..3128    +  misc_feature   cPPT/CTS (fragment): central polypurine tract and central termination sequence of HIV-1
   3130..3363    +  LTR            3' LTR (ΔU3): self-inactivating 3' long terminal repeat (LTR) from HIV-1
   3441..3562    +  polyA_signal   SV40 poly(A) signal: SV40 polyadenylation signal
   3602..3737    +  rep_origin     SV40 ori: SV40 origin of replication
   3758..3776    -  promoter       T7 promoter: promoter for bacteriophage T7 RNA polymerase
   3784..3939    +  CDS            lacZα (fragment): LacZα fragment of β-galactosidase; lacZ fragment
   3944..4372    +  rep_origin     f1 ori (sequence partly withheld): f1 bacteriophage origin of replication; arrow indicates direction of (+) strand synthesis
   4425..4529    +  promoter       AmpR promoter: bla
   4530..5390    +  CDS            AmpR: β-lactamase; bla; confers resistance to ampicillin, carbenicillin, and related antibiotics
   5561..6149    +  rep_origin     ori: high-copy-number ColE1/pMB1/pBR322/pUC origin of replication
   6332..6424    +  CDS            lacI (fragment): lac repressor; lacI; The lac repressor binds to the lac operator to inhibit transcription in E. coli. This inhibition can be relieved by adding lactose or isopropyl-β-D-thiogalactopyranoside (IPTG).
   6437..6458    +  protein_bind   CAP binding site: CAP binding activates transcription in the presence of cAMP. E. coli catabolite activator protein
   6473..6503    +  promoter       lac promoter: promoter for the E. coli lac operon
   6511..6527    +  protein_bind   lac operator: The lac repressor binds to the lac operator to inhibit transcription in E. coli. This inhibition can be relieved by adding lactose or isopropyl-β-D-thiogalactopyranoside (IPTG). lac repressor encoded by lacI
   6572..6590    +  promoter       T3 promoter: promoter for bacteriophage T3 RNA polymerase
   6618..6844    +  promoter       RSV promoter: Rous sarcoma virus enhancer/promoter
   6845..7025    +  LTR            5' LTR (truncated): truncated 5' long terminal repeat (LTR) from HIV-1
   7072..7197    +  misc_feature   HIV-1 Ψ: packaging signal of human immunodeficiency virus type 1
   7181..7544    +  CDS            HIV-1 gag (fragment): gag protein from human immunodeficiency virus 1; gag
   7690..7923    +  misc_feature   RRE: The Rev response element (RRE) of HIV-1 allows for Rev-dependent mRNA export from the nucleus to the cytoplasm.
   8300..8326    +  CDS            Rev (fragment): human immunodeficiency virus 1 (HIV-1) Rev protein; rev; enhances nuclear export of unspliced and incompletely spliced viral mRNAs
   8333..8356    +  promoter       SV40 promoter (fragment): SV40 early promoter
   8357..8428    +  promoter       SV40 promoter (fragment): SV40 enhancer and early promoter
   8452..8587    +  rep_origin     SV40 ori: SV40 origin of replication
   8633..9229    +  CDS            PuroR (fragment): puromycin N-acetyltransferase; pac from Streptomyces; confers resistance to puromycin
   9278..9395    +  misc_feature   cPPT/CTS: central polypurine tract and central termination sequence of HIV-1
