[The description below was written by a language model from this plasmid's Addgene catalogue record and pLannotate feature annotations shown in this document.]
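Description:
pLEX307_PDHA2S291D/S293D is a third-generation-style, self-inactivating HIV-1 lentiviral expression plasmid built on the pLEX-307 backbone, intended for delivering a mutant human PDHA2 open reading frame into mammalian cells by viral transduction. In bacteria it is maintained through a high-copy ColE1/pUC origin and selected with ampicillin via the β-lactamase gene. An f1 origin and remnants of lac, T3 and T7 cloning-vector elements are also present in the backbone.

The viral genome is transcribed from a chimeric RSV promoter fused to a truncated 5' LTR. This is followed by the Ψ packaging signal with a partial gag sequence, the Rev response element for Rev-dependent nuclear export of the genomic RNA, and a central polypurine tract that aids nuclear import of the reverse-transcribed genome. Two expression units lie within the transfer region. An SV40 early promoter drives puromycin N-acetyltransferase, allowing selection of transduced cells. The strong constitutive EF-1α promoter drives the roughly 1.2 kb PDHA2 coding sequence, which was cloned between NheI and SpeI sites. A WPRE downstream of the insert enhances transcript stability and expression, and the ΔU3 3' LTR inactivates the viral promoter after integration. An SV40 polyadenylation signal sits beyond the LTR.

PDHA2 encodes an E1 alpha subunit of the pyruvate dehydrogenase complex, which links glycolysis to the tricarboxylic acid cycle. The insert carries serine-to-aspartate substitutions at residues 291 and 293, a type of change commonly used to mimic constitutive phosphorylation, although the record does not state this rationale explicitly. No epitope tag or reporter is annotated on the insert. The stated use is stable lentiviral expression of this PDHA2 variant in mammalian cells.
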