Addgene plasmid #115195: pLEX307_PDHA2S291D/S293D
Purpose: Lentiviral transduction and expression of PDHA2S291D/S293D into any mammalian cell
Depositing lab: Mohan Babu. Depositing organization: University of Regina. Publication: The conserved Tpk1 regulates non-homologous end joining double-strand break repair by phosphorylation of Nej1, a homolog of the human XLF. Jessulat M, Amin S, Hooshyar M, Malty R, Moutaoufik MT, Zilocchi M, Istace Z, Phanse S, Aoki H, Omidi K, Burnside D, Samanfar B, Aly KA, Golshani A, Babu M. Nucleic Acids Res. 2021 Jul 9. pii: 6318499. doi: 10.1093/nar/gkab585. PubMed 34244791.
Backbone
  Vector backbone: pLEX-307
  Backbone manufacturer: David Root, Addgene plasmid # 41392
  Backbone size w/o insert (bp): 8270
  Vector type: Lentiviral
  Selectable markers: Puromycin
Growth in bacteria
  Bacterial resistance: Ampicillin, 100 μg/mL
  Growth temperature: 30°C
  Growth strain: NEB Stable
  Copy number: High Copy
Gene/Insert
  Gene/Insert name: PDHA2S291D/S293D
  Species: H. sapiens (human)
  Insert size (bp): 1167
  Mutation: p.S291D/S293D
  Entrez Gene: PDHA2 (a.k.a. PDHAL, MGC149517, MGC149518)
  Promoter: EF1alpha
  Cloning method: Restriction Enzyme; 5′ cloning site NheI (not destroyed); 3′ cloning site SpeI (not destroyed)
  Sequencing primers: 5′ EF1alpha_F; 3′ WPRE_R
Terms and licenses: Academic/Nonprofit Terms; Industry Terms: Not Available to Industry
How to cite: pLEX307_PDHA2S291D/S293D was a gift from Mohan Babu (Addgene plasmid # 115195 ; http://n2t.net/addgene:115195 ; RRID:Addgene_115195)
